>Addgene plasmid #32489 | CMV-FFluc-GPD1L-3'UTR Full mut | addgene partial sequence | sequence record 38029 | Luc-F 5'-CAGTCAAGTAACAACCGCGA-3'
GTGTTTGTGGANGAAGTACCGAAAGGTCTTACCGGAAAACTCGACGCAAGAAAAATCAGAGAGATCCTCA
TAAAGGCCAAGAAGGGCGGAAAGATCGCCGTGTAAGAATTCGGATCCGGCCTAACCCCTGAGAAAGCTTT
CAGGATGCAGGGTCAGGCACAGACAAGGGGATCGGCACCAGTGTGAATGCGTGTCTATATGGAGTGAGTG
CTTTGGATGCTAGAATTAGAACACAAATGATTTTATCTTTATTTAAAAACCAGGCGTCCCACGGGGGTGG
AAAGAGCACACGCTCGAGTCTAGAGGGCCCGTTTAAACCCGCTGATCAGCCTCGACTGTGCCTTCTAGTT
GCCAGCCATCTGTTGTTTGCCCCTCCCCCGTGCCTTCCTTGACCCTGGAAGGTGCCACTCCCACTGTCCT
TTCCTAATAAAATGAGGAAATTGCATCGCATTGTCTGAGTAGGTGTCATTCTATTCTGGGGGGTGGGGTG
GGGCAGGACAGCAAGGGGGAGGATTGGGAAGACAATAGCAGGCATGCTGGGGATGCGGTGGGCTCTATGG
CTTCTGAGGCGGAAAGAACCAGCTGGGGCTCTAGGGGGTATCCCC
[124 nt withheld, positions 606-729]
C
[91 nt withheld, positions 731-821]
A
[49 nt withheld, positions 823-871]
CCTTTGACGTTGGAGTCCACGTTCTTT
[37 nt withheld, positions 899-935]
ACCCTATCTCGGTCTATTCTTT
