[The description below was written by a language model from this plasmid's Addgene catalogue record.]
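Description:
CMV-FFluc-GPD1L-3'UTR Full mut is a mammalian expression reporter plasmid built on the pcDNA3 backbone (about 5.4 kb without insert). It is propagated in E. coli as a high-copy plasmid under ampicillin selection. The record gives no feature table, so other backbone elements are not individually documented, and the restriction sites used for cloning are not stated. The 3' sequencing primer listed suggests that the insert lies upstream of the bovine growth hormone polyadenylation region typical of pcDNA3.

The payload is a firefly luciferase coding sequence driven by the CMV immediate-early promoter. It is followed by the 3' untranslated region of mouse Gpd1l (glycerol-3-phosphate dehydrogenase 1-like). Although the catalogue lists luciferase as an N-terminal "tag", the arrangement functions as a 3'UTR reporter: the UTR is transcribed as part of the luciferase mRNA, so any regulatory elements it contains influence the stability or translation of the message and therefore the light output. In this version the entire miR-210 binding region of the UTR has been mutated, which should abolish recognition by that microRNA.

The construct is intended as the binding-site-deficient control in luciferase assays that test whether miR-210 directly targets the Gpd1l transcript, presumably alongside a corresponding reporter carrying the unmutated UTR. Loss of miR-210-dependent repression with this mutant would indicate that regulation depends on the predicted site. The associated study concerns a hypoxia-induced feedback loop in which miR-210 suppression of GPD1L promotes HIF-1alpha stability.
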