Addgene plasmid #32489: CMV-FFluc-GPD1L-3'UTR Full mut
Depositing lab: Pere Puigserver. Depositing organization: Dana-Farber Cancer Institute. Publication: A hypoxia-induced positive feedback loop promotes hypoxia-inducible factor 1alpha stability through miR-210 suppression of glycerol-3-phosphate dehydrogenase 1-like. Kelly TJ, Souza AL, Clish CB, Puigserver P. Mol Cell Biol. 2011 Jul;31(13):2696-706. Epub 2011 May 9. 10.1128/MCB.01242-10 PubMed 21555452.
Backbone
  Vector backbone: pcDNA3
  Backbone manufacturer: Invitrogen
  Backbone size w/o insert (bp): 5400
  Vector type: Mammalian Expression
Growth in bacteria
  Bacterial resistance: Ampicillin, 100 μg/mL
  Growth temperature: 37°C
  Growth strain: DH5alpha
  Copy number: High Copy
Gene/Insert
  Gene/Insert name: GPD1L 3'UTR (alt name: GPD1L)
  Species: M. musculus (mouse)
  Mutation: Mutated in the entire miR-210 binding region
  Entrez Gene: Gpd1l (a.k.a. 2210409H23Rik, D9Ertd660e)
  Promoter: CMV
  Tag / fusion protein: Luciferase (N terminal on backbone)
  Cloning method: Restriction Enzyme; 5′ cloning site None (unknown if destroyed); 3′ cloning site None (unknown if destroyed)
  Sequencing primers: 5′ Luc-F; 3′ BGHrev
Terms and licenses: Academic/Nonprofit Terms; Industry Terms: Not Available to Industry
Depositor comments: Full mutant sequence- CAGTGTGAATGCGTGTC
How to cite: CMV-FFluc-GPD1L-3'UTR Full mut was a gift from Pere Puigserver (Addgene plasmid # 32489 ; http://n2t.net/addgene:32489 ; RRID:Addgene_32489)
